>Addgene plasmid #195878 | COL11A1_36-250_HisN_AviC | addgene full sequence | sequence record 387254 | Addgene NGS Result
TTCTCTGTCACAGAATGAAAATTTTTCTGTCATCTCTTCGTTATTAATGTTTGTAATTGACTGAATATCA
ACGCTTATTTGCAGCCTGAATGGCGAATGGG
[124 nt withheld, positions 102-225]
C
[91 nt withheld, positions 227-317]
A
[49 nt withheld, positions 319-367]
CCTTTGACGTTGGAGTCCACGTTCTT
[37 nt withheld, positions 394-430]
ACCCTATCTCGGTCTATTCTTTTGATTTATAAGGGATTTTGCCGATTTCGGCCTATTGGTTAAAAAATGA
GCTGATTTAACAAAAATTTAACGCGAATTTTAACAAAATATTAACGCTTACAATTTAGGTGGCACTTTTC
GGGGAAATGTGCGCGGAACCCCTATTTGTTTATTTTTCTAAATACATTCAAATATGTATCCGCTCATGAG
ACAATAACCCTGATAAATGCTTCAATAATATTGAAAAAGGAAGAGTATGAGTATTCAACATTTCCGTGTC
GCCCTTATTCCCTTTTTTGCGGCATTTTGCCTTCCTGTTTTTGCTCACCCAGAAACGCTGGTGAAAGTAA
AAGATGCTGAAGATCAGTTGGGTGCACGAGTGGGTTACATCGAACTGGATCTCAACAGCGGTAAGATCCT
TGAGAGTTTTCGCCCCGAAGAACGTTTTCCAATGATGAGCACTTTTAAAGTTCTGCTATGTGGCGCGGTA
TTATCCCGTATTGACGCCGGGCAAGAGCAACTCGGTCGCCGCATACACTATTCTCAGAATGACTTGGTTG
AGTACTCACCAGTCACAGAAAAGCATCTTACGGATGGCATGACAGTAAGAGAATTATGCAGTGCTGCCAT
AACCATGAGTGATAACACTGCGGCCAACTTACTTCTGACAACGATCGGAGGACCGAAGGAGCTAACCGCT
TTTTTGCACAACATGGGGGATCATGTAACTCGCCTTGATCGTTGGGAACCGGAGCTGAATGAAGCCATAC
CAAACGACGAGCGTGACACCACGATGCCTGTAGCAATGGCAACAACGTTGCGCAAACTATTAACTGGCGA
ACTACTTACTCTAGCTTCCCGGCAACAATTAATAGACTGGATGGAGGCGGATAAAGTTGCAGGACCACTT
CTGCGCTCGGCCCTTCCGGCTGGCTGGTTTATTGCTGATAAATCTGGAGCCGGTGAGCGTGGGTCTCGCG
GTATCATTGCAGCACTGGGGCCAGATGGTAAGCCCTCCCGTATCGTAGTTATCTACACGACGGGGAGTCA
GGCAACTATGGATGAACGAAATAGACAGATCGCTGAGATAGGTGCCTCACTGATTAAGCATTGGTAACTG
TCAGACCAAGTTTACTCATATATACTTTAGATTGATTTAAAACTTCATTTTTAATTTAAAAGGATCTAGG
TGAAGATCCTTTTTGATAATCTCATGACCAAAATCCCTTAACGTGAGTTTTCGTTCCACTGAGCGTCAGA
CCCCGTAGAAAAGATCAAAGGATCTTCTTGAGATCCTTTTTTTCTGCGCGTAATCTGCTGCTTGCAAACA
AAAAAACCACCGCTACCAGCGGTGGTTTGTTTGCCGGATCAAGAGCTACCAACTCTTTTTCCGAAGGTAA
CTGGCTTCAGCAGAGCGCAGATACCAAATACTGTTCTTCTAGTGTAGCCGTAGTTAGGCCACCACTTCAA
GAACTCTGTAGCACCGCCTACATACCTCGCTCTGCTAATCCTGTTACCAGTGGCTGCTGCCAGTGGCGAT
AAGTCGTGTCTTACCGGGTTGGACTCAAGACGATAGTTACCGGATAAGGCGCAGCGGTCGGGCTGAACGG
GGGGTTCGTGCACACAGCCCAGCTTGGAGCGAACGACCTACACCGAACTGAGATACCTACAGCGTGAGCT
ATGAGAAAGCGCCACGCTTCCCGAAGGGAGAAAGGCGGACAGGTATCCGGTAAGCGGCAGGGTCGGAACA
GGAGAGCGCACGAGGGAGCTTCCAGGGGGAAACGCCTGGTATCTTTATAGTCCTGTCGGGTTTCGCCACC
TCTGACTTGAGCGTCGATTTTTGTGATGCTCGTCAGGGGGGCGGAGCCTATGGAAAAACGCCAGCAACGC
GGCCTTTTTACGGTTCCTGGCCTTTTGCTGGCCTTTTGCTCACATGTTCTTTCCTGCGTTATCCCCTGAT
TCTGTGGATAACCGTATTACCGCCTTTGAGTGAGCTGATACCGCTCGCCGCAGCCGAACGACCGAGCGCA
GCGAGTCAGTGAGCGAGGAAGCGGAAGAGCGCCTGATGCGGTATTTTCTCCTTACGCATCTGTGCGGTAT
TTCACACCGCATAGACCAGCCGCGTAACCTGGCAAAATCGGTTACGGTTGAGTAATAAATGGATGCCCTG
CGTAAGCGGGTGTGGGCGGACAATAAAGTCTTAAACTGAACAAAATAGATCTAAACTATGACAATAAAGT
CTTAAACTAGACAGAATAGTTGTAAACTGAAATCAGTCCAGTTATGCTGTGAAAAAGCATACTGGACTTT
TGTTATGGCTAAAGCAAACTCTTCATTTTCTGAAGTGCAAATTGCCCGTCGTATTAAAGAGGGGCGTGGC
CAAGGGCATGGTAAAGACTATATTCGCGGCGTTGTGACAATTTACCGAACAACTCCGCGGCCGGGAAGCC
GATCTCGGCTTGAACGAATTGTTAGGTGGCGGTACTTGGGTCGATATCAAAGTGCATCACTTCTTCCCGT
ATGCCCAACTTTGTATAGAGAGCCACTGCGGGATCGTCACCGTAATCTGCTTGCACGTAGATCACATAAG
CACCAAGCGCGTTGGCCTCATGCTTGAGGAGATTGATGAGCGCGGTGGCAATGCCCTGCCTCCGGTGCTC
GCCGGAGACTGCGAGATCATAGATATAGATCTCACTACGCGGCTGCTCAAACTTGGGCAGAACGTAAGCC
GCGAGAGCGCCAACAACCGCTTCTTGGTCGAAGGCAGCAAGCGCGATGAATGTCTTACTACGGAGCAAGT
TCCCGAGGTAATCGGAGTCCGGCTGATGTTGGGAGTAGGTGGCTACGTCTCCGAACTCACGACCGAAAAG
ATCAAGAGCAGCCCGCATGGATTTGACTTGGTCAGGGCCGAGCCTACATGTGCGAATGATGCCCATACTT
GAGCCACCTAACTTTGTTTTAGGGCGACTGCCCTGCTGCGTAACATCGTTGCTGCTGCGTAACATCGTTG
CTGCTCCATAACATCAAACATCGACCCACGGCGTAACGCGCTTGCTGCTTGGATGCCCGAGGCATAGACT
GTACAAAAAAACAGTCATAACAAGCCATGAAAACCGCCACTGCGCCGTTACCACCGCTGCGTTCGGTCAA
GGTTCTGGACCAGTTGCGTGAGCGCATACGCTACTTGCATTACAGTTTACGAACCGAACAGGCTTATGTC
AACTGGGTTCGTGCCTTCATCCGTTTCCACGGTGTGCGTCACCCGGCAACCTTGGGCAGCAGCGAAGTCG
AGGCATTTCTGTCCTGGCTGGCGAACGAGCGCAAGGTTTCGGTCTCCACGCATCGTCAGGCATTGGCGGC
CTTGCTGTTCTTCTACGGCAAGGTGCTGTGCACGGATCTGCCCTGGCTTCAGGAGATCGGAAGACCTCGG
CCGTCGCGGCGCTTGCCGGTGGTGCTGACCCCGGATGAAGTGGTTCGCATCCTCGGTTTTCTGGAAGGCG
AGCATCGTTTGTTCGCCCAGGACTCTAGCTATAGTTCTAGTGGTTGGCTACGTATACTCCGGAATATTAA
TAGATCATGGAGATAATTAAAATGATAACCATCTCGCAAATAAATAAGTATTTTACTGTTTTCGTAACAG
TTTTGTAATAAAAAAACCTATAAATATTCCGGATTATTCATACCGTCCCACCATCGGGCGCGGATCTCGG
TCCGAAACCATGAAATTCTTAGTCAACGTTGCCCTTGTTTTTATGGTCGTATACATTTCTTACATCTATG
CGGCCGCTCCGGAACATCACCATCACCATCACGATTACGATATCCCAACGACCGAAAACCTGTATTTTCA
GGGCGCCATGGATGCCGCGCCTGTAGACGTGTTGAAAGCACTCGATTTTCATAATTCACCAGAGGGAATC
TCCAAGACCACGGGCTTCTGTACCAATCGAAAAAATTCAAAAGGCTCTGATACCGCGTATAGAGTGAGTA
AACAAGCTCAGTTATCGGCACCAACAAAGCAGTTGTTCCCAGGTGGTACATTCCCGGAGGACTTTTCCAT
TTTATTCACAGTAAAACCCAAGAAGGGGATCCAAAGTTTCCTGCTATCAATTTACAATGAGCACGGTATA
CAGCAGATTGGTGTGGAAGTAGGCCGTAGCCCAGTCTTTTTATTTGAGGATCATACGGGGAAGCCGGCGC
CGGAGGACTATCCCCTGTTCCGCACCGTTAATATTGCCGACGGGAAATGGCATAGAGTTGCAATTTCGGT
TGAGAAAAAAACTGTCACCATGATCGTTGATTGCAAAAAGAAGACTACCAAACCTTTAGACCGATCCGAA
AGGGCGATCGTAGATACTAATGGTATAACCGTATTTGGCACTCGGATTCTAGATGAGGAGGTTTTCGAGG
GAGATATTCAACAGTTTCTAATCACGGGAGACCCAAAGGCGGCATATGACTATTGCGAGCACTACTCGCC
CGACTGTGATTCTAGTGCCCCTAAAGCGTCGAGCAAGGGAGGTTATGGCTTGAACGACATATTCGAGGCC
CAAAAAATTGAATGGCATGAGTGATGAAGCTTGTCGAGAAGTACTAGAGGATCATAATCAGCCATACCAC
ATTTGTAGAGGTTTTACTTGCTTTAAAAAACCTCCCACACCTCCCCCTGAACCTGAAACATAAAATGAAT
GCAATTGTTGTTGTTAACTTGTTTATTGCAGCTTATAATGGTTACAAATAAAGCAATAGCATCACAAATT
TCACAAATAAAGCATTTTTTTCACTGCATTCTAGTTGTGGTTTGTCCAAACTCATCAATGTATCTTATCA
TGTCTGGATCTGATCACTGCTTGAGCCTAGGAGATCCGAACCAGATAAGTGAAATCTAGTTCCAAACTAT
TTTGTCATTTTTAATTTTCGTATTAGCTTACGACGCTACACCCAGTTCCCATCTATTTTGTCACTCTTCC
CTAAATAATCCTTAAAAACTCCATTTCCACCCCTCCCAGTTCCCAACTATTTTGTCCGCCCACAGCGGGG
CATTTTTCTTCCTGTTATGTTTTTAATCAAACATCCTGCCAACTCCATGTGACAAACCGTCATCTTCGGC
TACTTT
Features (pLannotate 1.2.2; 18 found; start..end, strand, type, name):
     81..97      +  CDS            lacZα (fragment): LacZα fragment of β-galactosidase; lacZ fragment
    102..556     +  rep_origin     f1 ori (sequence partly withheld): f1 bacteriophage origin of replication; arrow indicates direction of (+) strand synthesis
    582..686     +  promoter       AmpR promoter: bla
    687..1547    +  CDS            AmpR: β-lactamase; bla; confers resistance to ampicillin, carbenicillin, and related antibiotics
   1718..2306    +  rep_origin     ori: high-copy-number ColE1/pMB1/pBR322/pUC origin of replication
   2492..2543    -  misc_feature   bom (fragment): basis of mobility region from pBR322
   2611..2835    -  mobile_element Tn7R: mini-Tn7 element (right end of the Tn7 transposon) Tn7
   2902..3435    -  CDS            GmR: gentamycin acetyltransferase; aacC1; confers resistance to gentamycin
   3624..3652    -  promoter       Pc promoter: intI1 (promoter lies within the coding sequence); class 1 integron promoter
   3630..3977    -  CDS            YPR2_ECOLX (fragment): Protein predicted: Swiss-Prot protein existence level 4. From Escherichia coli.
   4004..4095    +  promoter       polyhedrin promoter: polh from Autographa californica; promoter for the baculovirus polyhedrin gene
   4150..4211    +  sig_peptide    melittin signal sequence: signal sequence from honeybee melittin
   4225..4242    +  CDS            7xHis (fragment): 6xHis affinity tag
   4264..4284    +  CDS            TEV site: tobacco etch virus (TEV) protease recognition and cleavage site
   4294..4941    +  CDS            COL11A1 (fragment): COBA1_HUMAN - Also known as COLL6. Experimental evidence at protein level: Swiss-Prot protein existence level 1. May play an important role in fibrillogenesis by controlling lateral growth of collagen II fibrils. From Homo sapiens (Human).
   5030..5113    +  CDS            large T antigen (fragment): large T antigen from SV40 (simian virus 40)
   5136..5270    +  polyA_signal   SV40 poly(A) signal: SV40 polyadenylation signal
   5299..5464    -  mobile_element Tn7L: mini-Tn7 element (left end of the Tn7 transposon) Tn7
