[The description below was written by a language model from this plasmid's Addgene catalogue record and pLannotate feature annotations shown in this document.]
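Description:
COL11A1_36-250_HisN_AviC is a baculovirus transfer (donor) plasmid built on the pFHMSP-AviC-LIC-N backbone, a derivative of pFHMSP-LIC-N, for secreted expression of a human collagen XI alpha-1 fragment in insect cells. In bacteria it is maintained as a high-copy plasmid through a ColE1/pUC-type origin with ampicillin resistance, and it also carries an f1 origin. The expression cassette lies between the Tn7R and Tn7L ends of a mini-Tn7 element together with a gentamicin resistance gene. This arrangement allows site-specific transposition of the cassette into a baculovirus shuttle genome (bacmid) in a suitable E. coli host, from which recombinant virus is then generated.

The payload is driven by the very late polyhedrin promoter from Autographa californica nucleopolyhedrovirus and terminated by an SV40 polyadenylation signal. The reading frame begins with the honeybee melittin signal sequence, which directs the product into the secretory pathway. It is followed by an N-terminal His tag for metal-affinity purification, a TEV protease site for tag removal, and the roughly 645 bp COL11A1 insert introduced by ligation-independent cloning. The construct name indicates residues 36–250, so this is a domain-level fragment rather than the full open reading frame, as the record itself cautions. The name and backbone also imply a C-terminal Avi tag, a biotin-ligase acceptor peptide. This element is not annotated in the feature table, though unannotated sequence lies between the insert and the SV40-derived region. The stated purpose is protein production for structure determination, and the plasmid was deposited as part of a structural genomics effort linked to an Alzheimer's disease target programme.
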