Addgene plasmid #195878: COL11A1_36-250_HisN_AviC
Purpose: Baculovirus expression for structure determination; may not be full ORF
Depositing lab: Cheryl Arrowsmith. Depositing organization: University of Toronto.
Backbone
  Vector backbone: pFHMSP-AviC-LIC-N
  Backbone manufacturer: pFHMSP-LIC-N (Plasmid #26095)
  Vector type: pFHMSP-AviC-LIC-N, Baculovirus Expression
Growth in bacteria
  Bacterial resistance: Ampicillin, 100 μg/mL
  Growth temperature: 37°C
  Growth strain: DH5alpha
  Copy number: High Copy
Gene/Insert
  Gene/Insert name: COL11A1
  Species: H. sapiens (human)
  Insert size (bp): 645
  Entrez Gene: COL11A1 (a.k.a. CO11A1, COLL6, DFNA37, STL2)
  Promoter: Polyhedrin
  Cloning method: Ligation Independent Cloning
  Sequencing primers: 5′ pFBOH-fwd (5'-CCGGATTATTCATACCGTCCCACCA-3'); 3′ pFBOH-rev (5'-CTGATTATGATCCTCTAGTACTTCT-3')
Terms and licenses: Academic/Nonprofit Terms; Industry Terms: Not Available to Industry
Depositor comments: SGC structures for NIH Treat-AD Project
How to cite: COL11A1_36-250_HisN_AviC was a gift from Cheryl Arrowsmith (Addgene plasmid # 195878 ; http://n2t.net/addgene:195878 ; RRID:Addgene_195878)
