>Addgene plasmid #195878 | COL11A1_36-250_HisN_AviC | depositor partial sequence | sequence record 380028 | Insert Sequence
GCCGCGCCTGTAGACGTGTTGAAAGCACTCGATTTTCATAATTCACCAGAGGGAATCTCCAAGACCACGG
GCTTCTGTACCAATCGAAAAAATTCAAAAGGCTCTGATACCGCGTATAGAGTGAGTAAACAAGCTCAGTT
ATCGGCACCAACAAAGCAGTTGTTCCCAGGTGGTACATTCCCGGAGGACTTTTCCATTTTATTCACAGTA
AAACCCAAGAAGGGGATCCAAAGTTTCCTGCTATCAATTTACAATGAGCACGGTATACAGCAGATTGGTG
TGGAAGTAGGCCGTAGCCCAGTCTTTTTATTTGAGGATCATACGGGGAAGCCGGCGCCGGAGGACTATCC
CCTGTTCCGCACCGTTAATATTGCCGACGGGAAATGGCATAGAGTTGCAATTTCGGTTGAGAAAAAAACT
GTCACCATGATCGTTGATTGCAAAAAGAAGACTACCAAACCTTTAGACCGATCCGAAAGGGCGATCGTAG
ATACTAATGGTATAACCGTATTTGGCACTCGGATTCTAGATGAGGAGGTTTTCGAGGGAGATATTCAACA
GTTTCTAATCACGGGAGACCCAAAGGCGGCATATGACTATTGCGAGCACTACTCGCCCGACTGTGATTCT
AGTGCCCCTAAAGCG
